>Addgene plasmid #185360 | pcDNA3.1-nCFP | addgene full sequence | sequence record 363825 | Addgene NGS Result
GACGGATCGGGAGATCTCCCGATCCCCTATGGTGCACTCTCAGTACAATCTGCTCTGATGCCGCATAGTT
AAGCCAGTATCTGCTCCCTGCTTGTGTGTTGGAGGTCGCTGAGTAGTGCGCGAGCAAAATTTAAGCTACA
ACAAGGCAAGGCTTGACCGACAATTGCATGAAGAATCTGCTTAGGGTTAGGCGTTTTGCGCTGCTTCGCG
ATGTACGGGCCAGATATACGCGTTGACATTGATTATTGACTAGTTATTAATAGTAATCAATTACGGGGTC
ATTAGTTCATAGCCCATATATGGAGTTCCGCGTTACATAACTTACGGTAAATGGCCCGCCTGGCTGACCG
CCCAACGACCCCCGCCCATTGACGTCAATAATGACGTATGTTCCCATAGTAACGCCAATAGGGACTTTCC
ATTGACGTCAATGGGTGGAGTATTTACGGTAAACTGCCCACTTGGCAGTACATCAAGTGTATCATATGCC
AAGTACGCCCCCTATTGACGTCAATGACGGTAAATGGCCCGCCTGGCATTATGCCCAGTACATGACCTTA
TGGGACTTTCCTACTTGGCAGTACATCTACGTATTAGTCATCGCTATTACCATGGTGATGCGGTTTTGGC
AGTACATCAATGGGCGTGGATAGCGGTTTGACTCACGGGGATTTCCAAGTCTCCACCCCATTGACGTCAA
TGGGAGTTTGTTTTGGCACCAAAATCAACGGGACTTTCCAAAATGTCGTAACAACTCCGCCCCATTGACG
CAAATGGGCGGTAGGCGTGTACGGTGGGAGGTCTATATAAGCAGAGCTCTCTGGCTAACTAGAGAACCCA
CTGCTTACTGGCTTATCGAAATTAATACGACTCACTATAGGGAGACCCAAGCTGGCTAGCGTTTAAACTT
AAGCTTGGTACCGAGCTCGGATCCGAAATGGTGAGCAAGGGCGAGGAGCTGTTCACCGGGGTGGTGCCCA
TCCTGGTCGAGCTGGACGGCGACGTAAACGGCCACAAGTTCAGCGTGTCCGGCGAGGGCGAGGGCGATGC
CACCTACGGCAAGCTGACCCTGAAGTTCATCTGCACCACCGGCAAGCTGCCCGTGCCCTGGCCCACCCTC
GTGACCACCTTCGGCTACGGCCTGCAGTGCTTCGCCCGCTACCCCGACCACATGAAGCAGCACGACTTCT
TCAAGTCCGCCATGCCCGAAGGCTACGTCCAGGAGCGCACCATCTTCTTCAAGGACGACGGCAACTACAA
GACCCGCGCCGAGGTGAAGTTCGAGGGCGACACCCTGGTGAACCGCATCGAGCTGAAGGGCATCGACTTC
AAGGAGGACGGCAACATCCTGGGGCACAAGCTGGAGTACAACTACAACAGCCACAACGTCTATATCATGG
CCGACAAGCAGAAGAACGGCATCAAGGTGAACTTCAAGATCCGCCACAACATCGGCGACGGCGGCAGCGG
CGGCGGCAGCGCGGCCGCTCGAGTCTAGAGGGCCCGTTTAAACCCGCTGATCAGCCTCGACTGTGCCTTC
TAGTTGCCAGCCATCTGTTGTTTGCCCCTCCCCCGTGCCTTCCTTGACCCTGGAAGGTGCCACTCCCACT
GTCCTTTCCTAATAAAATGAGGAAATTGCATCGCATTGTCTGAGTAGGTGTCATTCTATTCTGGGGGGTG
GGGTGGGGCAGGACAGCAAGGGGGAGGATTGGGAAGACAATAGCAGGCATGCTGGGGATGCGGTGGGCTC
TATGGCTTCTGAGGCGGAAAGAACCAGCTGGGGCTCTAGGGGGTATCCCC
[124 nt withheld, positions 1801-1924]
C
[91 nt withheld, positions 1926-2016]
A
[49 nt withheld, positions 2018-2066]
CCTTTGACGTTGGAGTCCACGTTCTTT
[37 nt withheld, positions 2094-2130]
ACCCTATCTCGGTCTATTCTTTTGATTTATAAGGGATTTTGCCGATTTCGGCCTATTGGTTAAAAAATGA
GCTGATTTAACAAAAATTTAACGCGAATTAATTCTGTGGAATGTGTGTCAGTTAGGGTGTGGAAAGTCCC
CAGGCTCCCCAGCAGGCAGAAGTATGCAAAGCATGCATCTCAATTAGTCAGCAACCAGGTGTGGAAAGTC
CCCAGGCTCCCCAGCAGGCAGAAGTATGCAAAGCATGCATCTCAATTAGTCAGCAACCATAGTCCCGCCC
CTAACTCCGCCCATCCCGCCCCTAACTCCGCCCAGTTCCGCCCATTCTCCGCCCCATGGCTGACTAATTT
TTTTTATTTATGCAGAGGCCGAGGCCGCCTCTGCCTCTGAGCTATTCCAGAAGTAGTGAGGAGGCTTTTT
TGGAGGCCTAGGCTTTTGCAAAAAGCTCCCGGGAGCTTGTATATCCATTTTCGGATCTGATCAAGAGACA
GGATGAGGATCGTTTCGCATGATTGAACAAGATGGATTGCACGCAGGTTCTCCGGCCGCTTGGGTGGAGA
GGCTATTCGGCTATGACTGGGCACAACAGACAATCGGCTGCTCTGATGCCGCCGTGTTCCGGCTGTCAGC
GCAGGGGCGCCCGGTTCTTTTTGTCAAGACCGACCTGTCCGGTGCCCTGAATGAACTGCAGGACGAGGCA
GCGCGGCTATCGTGGCTGGCCACGACGGGCGTTCCTTGCGCAGCTGTGCTCGACGTTGTCACTGAAGCGG
GAAGGGACTGGCTGCTATTGGGCGAAGTGCCGGGGCAGGATCTCCTGTCATCTCACCTTGCTCCTGCCGA
GAAAGTATCCATCATGGCTGATGCAATGCGGCGGCTGCATACGCTTGATCCGGCTACCTGCCCATTCGAC
CACCAAGCGAAACATCGCATCGAGCGAGCACGTACTCGGATGGAAGCCGGTCTTGTCGATCAGGATGATC
TGGACGAAGAGCATCAGGGGCTCGCGCCAGCCGAACTGTTCGCCAGGCTCAAGGCGCGCATGCCCGACGG
CGAGGATCTCGTCGTGACCCATGGCGATGCCTGCTTGCCGAATATCATGGTGGAAAATGGCCGCTTTTCT
GGATTCATCGACTGTGGCCGGCTGGGTGTGGCGGACCGCTATCAGGACATAGCGTTGGCTACCCGTGATA
TTGCTGAAGAGCTTGGCGGCGAATGGGCTGACCGCTTCCTCGTGCTTTACGGTATCGCCGCTCCCGATTC
GCAGCGCATCGCCTTCTATCGCCTTCTTGACGAGTTCTTCTGAGCGGGACTCTGGGGTTCGAAATGACCG
ACCAAGCGACGCCCAACCTGCCATCACGAGATTTCGATTCCACCGCCGCCTTCTATGAAAGGTTGGGCTT
CGGAATCGTTTTCCGGGACGCCGGCTGGATGATCCTCCAGCGCGGGGATCTCATGCTGGAGTTCTTCGCC
CACCCCAACTTGTTTATTGCAGCTTATAATGGTTACAAATAAAGCAATAGCATCACAAATTTCACAAATA
AAGCATTTTTTTCACTGCATTCTAGTTGTGGTTTGTCCAAACTCATCAATGTATCTTATCATGTCTGTAT
ACCGTCGACCTCTAGCTAGAGCTTGGCGTAATCATGGTCATAGCTGTTTCCTGTGTGAAATTGTTATCCG
CTCACAATTCCACACAACATACGAGCCGGAAGCATAAAGTGTAAAGCCTGGGGTGCCTAATGAGTGAGCT
AACTCACATTAATTGCGTTGCGCTCACTGCCCGCTTTCCAGTCGGGAAACCTGTCGTGCCAGCTGCATTA
ATGAATCGGCCAACGCGCGGGGAGAGGCGGTTTGCGTATTGGGCGCTCTTCCGCTTCCTCGCTCACTGAC
TCGCTGCGCTCGGTCGTTCGGCTGCGGCGAGCGGTATCAGCTCACTCAAAGGCGGTAATACGGTTATCCA
CAGAATCAGGGGATAACGCAGGAAAGAACATGTGAGCAAAAGGCCAGCAAAAGGCCAGGAACCGTAAAAA
GGCCGCGTTGCTGGCGTTTTTCCATAGGCTCCGCCCCCCTGACGAGCATCACAAAAATCGACGCTCAAGT
CAGAGGTGGCGAAACCCGACAGGACTATAAAGATACCAGGCGTTTCCCCCTGGAAGCTCCCTCGTGCGCT
CTCCTGTTCCGACCCTGCCGCTTACCGGATACCTGTCCGCCTTTCTCCCTTCGGGAAGCGTGGCGCTTTC
TCATAGCTCACGCTGTAGGTATCTCAGTTCGGTGTAGGTCGTTCGCTCCAAGCTGGGCTGTGTGCACGAA
CCCCCCGTTCAGCCCGACCGCTGCGCCTTATCCGGTAACTATCGTCTTGAGTCCAACCCGGTAAGACACG
ACTTATCGCCACTGGCAGCAGCCACTGGTAACAGGATTAGCAGAGCGAGGTATGTAGGCGGTGCTACAGA
GTTCTTGAAGTGGTGGCCTAACTACGGCTACACTAGAAGAACAGTATTTGGTATCTGCGCTCTGCTGAAG
CCAGTTACCTTCGGAAAAAGAGTTGGTAGCTCTTGATCCGGCAAACAAACCACCGCTGGTAGCGGTGGTT
TTTTTGTTTGCAAGCAGCAGATTACGCGCAGAAAAAAAGGATCTCAAGAAGATCCTTTGATCTTTTCTAC
GGGGTCTGACGCTCAGTGGAACGAAAACTCACGTTAAGGGATTTTGGTCATGAGATTATCAAAAAGGATC
TTCACCTAGATCCTTTTAAATTAAAAATGAAGTTTTAAATCAATCTAAAGTATATATGAGTAAACTTGGT
CTGACAGTTACCAATGCTTAATCAGTGAGGCACCTATCTCAGCGATCTGTCTATTTCGTTCATCCATAGT
TGCCTGACTCCCCGTCGTGTAGATAACTACGATACGGGAGGGCTTACCATCTGGCCCCAGTGCTGCAATG
ATACCGCGAGACCCACGCTCACCGGCTCCAGATTTATCAGCAATAAACCAGCCAGCCGGAAGGGCCGAGC
GCAGAAGTGGTCCTGCAACTTTATCCGCCTCCATCCAGTCTATTAATTGTTGCCGGGAAGCTAGAGTAAG
TAGTTCGCCAGTTAATAGTTTGCGCAACGTTGTTGCCATTGCTACAGGCATCGTGGTGTCACGCTCGTCG
TTTGGTATGGCTTCATTCAGCTCCGGTTCCCAACGATCAAGGCGAGTTACATGATCCCCCATGTTGTGCA
AAAAAGCGGTTAGCTCCTTCGGTCCTCCGATCGTTGTCAGAAGTAAGTTGGCCGCAGTGTTATCACTCAT
GGTTATGGCAGCACTGCATAATTCTCTTACTGTCATGCCATCCGTAAGATGCTTTTCTGTGACTGGTGAG
TACTCAACCAAGTCATTCTGAGAATAGTGTATGCGGCGACCGAGTTGCTCTTGCCCGGCGTCAATACGGG
ATAATACCGCGCCACATAGCAGAACTTTAAAAGTGCTCATCATTGGAAAACGTTCTTCGGGGCGAAAACT
CTCAAGGATCTTACCGCTGTTGAGATCCAGTTCGATGTAACCCACTCGTGCACCCAACTGATCTTCAGCA
TCTTTTACTTTCACCAGCGTTTCTGGGTGAGCAAAAACAGGAAGGCAAAATGCCGCAAAAAAGGGAATAA
GGGCGACACGGAAATGTTGAATACTCATACTCTTCCTTTTTCAATATTATTGAAGCATTTATCAGGGTTA
TTGTCTCATGAGCGGATACATATTTGAATGTATTTAGAAAAATAAACAAATAGGGGTTCCGCGCACATTT
CCCCGAAAAGTGCCACCTGACGTC
Features (pLannotate 1.2.2; 20 found; start..end, strand, type, name):
     28..80      -  misc_feature   bom (fragment): basis of mobility region from pBR322
    235..614     +  enhancer       CMV enhancer: human cytomegalovirus immediate early enhancer
    615..818     +  promoter       CMV promoter: human cytomegalovirus (CMV) immediate early promoter
    814..847     +  LTR            5' LTR (truncated) (fragment): truncated 5' long terminal repeat (LTR) from HIV-1
    863..881     +  promoter       T7 promoter: promoter for bacteriophage T7 RNA polymerase
    938..1454    +  CDS            VN173 (fragment): N-terminal fragment of mVenus for use in bimolecular fluorescence complementation (BiFC) (Kodama and Hu, 2010)
   1531..1755    +  polyA_signal   bGH poly(A) signal: bovine growth hormone polyadenylation signal
   1759..1780    +  promoter       SV40 promoter (fragment): SV40 enhancer and early promoter
   1801..2229    +  rep_origin     f1 ori (sequence partly withheld): f1 bacteriophage origin of replication; arrow indicates direction of (+) strand synthesis
   2243..2572    +  promoter       SV40 promoter: SV40 enhancer and early promoter
   2639..3430    +  CDS            neo: KKA2_KLEPN - Also known as kan, nptII. Experimental evidence at protein level: Swiss-Prot protein existence level 1. Resistance to kanamycin, neomycin, paromomycin, ribostamycin, butirosin and gentamicin B. From Klebsiella pneumoniae.
   3454..3612    +  CDS            ble (fragment): BLE_KLEPN - Experimental evidence at protein level: Swiss-Prot protein existence level 1. Binding protein with a strong affinity to the bleomycin family of antibiotics. Binds to CL990; an antimitotic-antibiotic compound. From Klebsiella pneumoniae.
   3607..3728    +  polyA_signal   SV40 poly(A) signal: SV40 polyadenylation signal
   3801..3817    -  protein_bind   lac operator: The lac repressor binds to the lac operator to inhibit transcription in E. coli. This inhibition can be relieved by adding lactose or isopropyl-β-D-thiogalactopyranoside (IPTG). lac repressor encoded by lacI
   3825..3855    -  promoter       lac promoter: promoter for the E. coli lac operon
   3870..3891    -  protein_bind   CAP binding site: CAP binding activates transcription in the presence of cAMP. E. coli catabolite activator protein
   3904..3996    -  CDS            lacI (fragment): lac repressor; lacI; The lac repressor binds to the lac operator to inhibit transcription in E. coli. This inhibition can be relieved by adding lactose or isopropyl-β-D-thiogalactopyranoside (IPTG).
   4179..4767    -  rep_origin     ori: high-copy-number ColE1/pMB1/pBR322/pUC origin of replication
   4938..5798    -  CDS            AmpR: β-lactamase; bla; confers resistance to ampicillin, carbenicillin, and related antibiotics
   5799..5903    -  promoter       AmpR promoter: bla
