[The description below was written by a language model from this plasmid's Addgene catalogue record and pLannotate feature annotations shown in this document.]
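Description:
pcDNA3.1-nCFP is a mammalian expression plasmid on the pcDNA3.1 backbone that produces the N-terminal half of cyan fluorescent protein for split-CFP assays. In bacteria it is maintained at high copy through a ColE1/pUC-type origin and selected with ampicillin via the β-lactamase gene and its own promoter. An f1 origin is also present, allowing single-stranded DNA production. For stable selection in mammalian cells, an SV40 enhancer/early promoter drives the neomycin phosphotransferase gene, followed by an SV40 polyadenylation signal, conferring G418 resistance.

The payload is a roughly 516 bp fragment cloned between BamHI and NotI, downstream of the human cytomegalovirus immediate early enhancer and promoter and upstream of the bovine growth hormone polyadenylation signal. A T7 promoter sits between the CMV promoter and the insert and can support in vitro transcription or serve as a sequencing primer site. The automated annotation labels the coding sequence as a fragment of VN173, the N-terminal mVenus fragment used for bimolecular fluorescence complementation. This most likely reflects the close sequence similarity among GFP-derived variants, since the catalogue describes the insert as CFP. The catalogue lists the species as human, although fluorescent proteins of this family are not of human origin. Short annotated fragments such as an HIV-1 LTR piece, ble and lacI appear to be partial matches to backbone sequence rather than functional elements.

On its own the N-terminal fragment is not expected to fluoresce. It is intended to be co-expressed with a complementary C-terminal CFP fragment, so that fluorescence is reconstituted when the two halves are brought together. The record does not name any fusion partner or the matching C-terminal construct.
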