Addgene plasmid #185360: pcDNA3.1-nCFP
Purpose: For mammalian expression of N-term CFP for split-CFP
Depositing lab: Ayaz Najafov. Depositing organization: University of Texas Southwestern Medical Center.
Backbone
  Vector backbone: pcDNA3.1
  Vector type: Mammalian Expression
  Selectable markers: Neomycin (select with G418)
Growth in bacteria
  Bacterial resistance: Ampicillin, 100 μg/mL
  Growth temperature: 37°C
  Growth strain: DH5alpha
  Copy number: High Copy
Gene/Insert
  Gene/Insert name: CFP
  Species: H. sapiens (human)
  Insert size (bp): 516
  Mutation: WT
  Cloning method: Restriction Enzyme; 5′ cloning site BamHI (unknown if destroyed); 3′ cloning site NotI (unknown if destroyed)
Terms and licenses: Academic/Nonprofit Terms; Industry Terms: Not Available to Industry
How to cite: pcDNA3.1-nCFP was a gift from Ayaz Najafov (Addgene plasmid # 185360 ; http://n2t.net/addgene:185360 ; RRID:Addgene_185360)
